>Addgene plasmid #26299 | pMOTag5H | addgene partial sequence | sequence record 32503 | 26299 with Lac_promoter
AGCTATGACCATGATTACGCCAAGCTCGAAATTAACCCTCACTAAAGGGAACAAAAGCTGGTACCGGGCC
CCCCCTCGAGTACCCTTACGATGTGCCTGATTACGCGTACCCATACGACGTGCCAGACTACGCATACCCG
TACGATGTGCCCGATTACGCATAGTCGACAAAGTGTGACAACGTCGCACCATGTGTAGGTTTTCATTTAT
GTTCTTTCTTTCTTTCTTTTGTGAATTTGTTTTCTGTCTCAAATGTTTTTAATTCGCTTGGGACCTATGT
TTTTCTTGTTTTTTTGCTCACCCTTTGTGTAGGAGGCACCCTGTCACGTCTGTGGTTGCGTGTATGCCTT
CCTTCCCCTTATTCGCTTCTTCCTGTCGTGTCACACCTCTTTCTCCCTCTCCCTTTCCGCCTTTTCTTTC
AATCTTGTTTTCTCGACCAGCCCTACTAGAGGAGAAAGAATAGTAACCCTTTCATCAAAGAAAATAGTTC
AAACGAATTGCTAGCTTAAGCTTGATCATGGCCAAGTTGACCAGTGCCGTTCCGGTGCTCACCGCGCGCG
ACGTCGCCGGAGCGGTCGAGTTCTGGACCGACCGGCTCGGGTTCTCCCGGGACTTCGTGGAGGACGACTT
CGCCGGTGTGGTCCGGGACGACGTGACCCTGTTCATCAGCGCGGTCCAGGACCAGGTGGTGCCGGACAAC
ACCCTGGCCTGGGTGTGGGTGCGCGGCCTGGACGAGCTGTACGCCGAGTGGTCGGAGGTCGTGTCCACGA
ACTTCCGGGACGCCTCCGGGCCGGCCATGACCGAGATCGGCGAGCAGCCGTGGGGGCGGGAGTTCGCCCT
GCGCGACCCGGCCGGCAACTGCGTGCACTTCGTGGCCGAGGAGCAGGACTGA
