[The description below was written by a language model from this plasmid's Addgene catalogue record.]
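Description:
pMOTag5H is an empty-backbone vector for in-situ epitope tagging of genes in trypanosomes, built on the pBluescript II KS+ phagemid. It is propagated in E. coli under ampicillin selection. The record lists zeocin as the selectable marker for the parasite host. It carries no gene insert of its own. Its functional payload is a triple haemagglutinin (3xHA) epitope tag, designed to end up at the C terminus of a target protein, paired with the zeocin-resistance marker. No feature table is supplied, so the record does not state the regulatory or intergenic sequences that drive expression of the marker, the layout of the cassette, or the copy number in bacteria.

According to the depositor's comments, the plasmid belongs to a set of derivatives of a published vector series for rapid PCR-mediated C-terminal in-situ tagging of Trypanosoma brucei genes. The derivatives differ from one another in their epitope tags and/or selectable markers. In this general strategy the plasmid serves as a PCR template. The tag-plus-marker cassette is amplified with long primers whose ends match the 3' end of the target open reading frame and the adjacent downstream sequence. The linear product is then transfected so that homologous recombination fuses the tag in frame at the endogenous locus. The tagged protein is therefore expressed from its native chromosomal context rather than from an ectopic overexpression construct, and the HA epitope allows detection with standard anti-HA reagents, for example in western blotting, immunofluorescence localisation or immunoprecipitation. This version is the option in the series for 3xHA tagging with zeocin selection, which is useful when other drug markers are already present in a cell line.
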