Addgene plasmid #26299: pMOTag5H
Purpose: (Empty Backbone)
Depositing lab: George Cross. Depositing organization: Rockefeller University.
Backbone
  Vector backbone: pBluescript II KS+
  Backbone manufacturer: Stratagene
  Backbone size (bp): 3978
  Vector type: Trypanosome in-situ tagging vector
  Selectable markers: Zeocin
Growth in bacteria
  Bacterial resistance: Ampicillin, 100 μg/mL
  Growth temperature: 37°C
  Growth strain: DH5alpha
  Copy number: Unknown
Gene/Insert
  Gene/Insert name: None
  Tag / fusion protein: triple HA (C terminal on insert)
  Cloning method: Restriction Enzyme
  Sequencing primers: 5′ n/a
Terms and licenses: Academic/Nonprofit Terms; Industry Terms: Not Available to Industry
Depositor comments: Modifications giving different epitope tags and/or selectable markers made by members of the Cross lab to plasmids based on Oberholzer,M., Morand,S., Kunz,S., and Seebeck,T. A vector series for rapid PCR-mediated C-terminal in-situ tagging of T. brucei genes. Mol. Biochem. Parasitol. 145, 2005, 117-120.
How to cite: pMOTag5H was a gift from George Cross (Addgene plasmid # 26299 ; http://n2t.net/addgene:26299 ; RRID:Addgene_26299)
